Addgene plasmid #119305: pAL832
Purpose: precusor outer membrane protein A, ompA, truncated after amino acid 176
Depositing lab: Linda Randall. Depositing organization: University of Missouri at Columbia. Publication: Co-assembly of SecYEG and SecA fully restores the properties of the native translocon. Bariya P, Randall LL. J Bacteriol. 2018 Oct 1. pii: JB.00493-18. doi: 10.1128/JB.00493-18. PubMed 30275279.
Backbone
  Vector backbone: pET503
  Vector type: Bacterial Expression
Growth in bacteria
  Bacterial resistance: Ampicillin, 100 μg/mL
  Growth temperature: 30°C
  Growth strain: BL21.19
  Growth instructions: Does not require the lambda DE3 lysogen, Change media and shift temperature to 39 degrees with IPTG added to produce the precursor proteins
  Copy number: Unknown
Gene/Insert
  Gene/Insert name: precursor outer membrane protein A, ompA, truncated after amino acid 176 including with mutations T95C and I153C (alt name: con; ECK0948; tolG; tut)
  Species: Escherichia coli (strain K12)
  Insert size (bp): 891
  Mutation: truncated after amino acid 176, mutations Threonine 95 to Cysteine and Isoleucine 153 to Cysteine
  GenBank ID: 945571
  Promoter: lac
  Tag / fusion protein: none
  Cloning method: Unknown
  Sequencing primers: 5′ 5' - CAG GGC GTT CAA CTG ACC - 3'; 3′ 5' - TCGCCCTGACCGAAACGG - 3'
Resource information
  A portion of this plasmid was derived from a plasmid made by: Arnold Driessen at University of Groningen in the Neatherlands
Terms and licenses: Academic/Nonprofit Terms; Industry Terms: Not Available to Industry
Depositor comments: Please note that this plasmid may require a unique bacterial strain, so make sure to confirm that you can also obtain the appropriate growth strain. Please contact us or contact our distributors if you have any questions.
How to cite: pAL832 was a gift from Linda Randall (Addgene plasmid # 119305 ; http://n2t.net/addgene:119305 ; RRID:Addgene_119305)
