[The description below was written by a language model from this plasmid's Addgene catalogue record and pLannotate feature annotations shown in this document.]
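Description:
pAL832 is a 5,342-nt bacterial expression plasmid built on the pET503 backbone for producing a truncated, cysteine-substituted form of the precursor of Escherichia coli K12 outer membrane protein A (proOmpA). It is maintained through a ColE1/pMB1-type origin and selected with ampicillin via the bla gene. The annotation also shows pBR322-derived remnants: the bom site and only a fragment of rop. The copy number is listed as unknown.

The catalogue describes the insert as ompA truncated after amino acid 176, with Thr95 and Ile153 each changed to cysteine, and with no tag or fusion partner. The record gives an insert size of 891 bp, whereas the automated annotation marks an ompA match of about 1 kb. This suggests ompA-homologous sequence may extend past the point of truncation, but the record does not explain how the truncation is implemented.

The promoter is catalogued as "lac". The feature table identifies it more specifically as the hybrid trp/lacUV5 trc promoter followed by a lac operator. A plasmid-borne lacI gene under the lacIq promoter supplies repressor, making expression IPTG-inducible. This arrangement relies on host RNA polymerase, which fits the note that no λDE3 lysogen is needed. Downstream, a fragment of a pUC-type polylinker, a 5S rRNA segment and the rrnB T1 and T2 terminators end transcription.

The record indicates that the plasmid is used in a particular host strain, where a temperature shift combined with induction yields the unprocessed precursor. The associated publication concerns reconstitution of the SecYEG–SecA translocon, so this protein presumably serves as a substrate for studying protein export. The record does not state the specific role of the two cysteines.
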