Features (pLannotate 1.2.2; 16 found; start..end, strand, type, name):
    100..129     +  promoter       trc promoter: strong E. coli promoter; hybrid between the trp and lac UV5 promoters
    137..153     +  protein_bind   lac operator: The lac repressor binds to the lac operator to inhibit transcription in E. coli. This inhibition can be relieved by adding lactose or isopropyl-β-D-thiogalactopyranoside (IPTG). lac repressor encoded by lacI
    330..1367    +  CDS            ompA: OMPA_ECOLI - Also known as con From Escherichia coli (strain K12).
   1371..1400    +  misc_feature   MCS (fragment): pUC18/19 multiple cloning site
   1484..1599    +  ncRNA          5S rRNA: Accession: RF00001 - 5S ribosomal RNA
   1603..1689    +  terminator     rrnB T1 terminator: Escherichia coli rrnB; transcription terminator T1 from the E. coli rrnB gene
   1781..1808    +  terminator     rrnB T2 terminator: transcription terminator T2 from the E. coli rrnB gene
   1827..1918    +  promoter       AmpR promoter: bla
   1919..2779    +  CDS            AmpR: β-lactamase; bla; confers resistance to ampicillin, carbenicillin, and related antibiotics
   2950..3538    +  rep_origin     ori: high-copy-number ColE1/pMB1/pBR322/pUC origin of replication
   3724..3864    -  misc_feature   bom: basis of mobility region from pBR322
   3966..4006    -  CDS            rop (fragment): Rop protein, which maintains plasmids at low copy number; rop
   4050..4127    +  promoter       lacIq promoter: lacI (mutant); In the lacIq allele, a single base change in the promoter boosts expression of the lacI gene about 10-fold.
   4128..5210    +  CDS            lacI: lac repressor; lacI; The lac repressor binds to the lac operator to inhibit transcription in E. coli. This inhibition can be relieved by adding lactose or isopropyl-β-D-thiogalactopyranoside (IPTG).
   5252..5269    +  promoter       tet promoter (fragment): E. coli promoter for tetracycline efflux protein gene
   5265..24      -  CDS            yciV (fragment) (across the origin): RNAAM_ECOLI - Also known as trpH From Escherichia coli (strain K12).
>Addgene plasmid #119305 | pAL832 | addgene full sequence | sequence record 232460 | Addgene NGS Result
CACTGCATAATTCGTGTCGCTCAAGGCGCACTCCCGTTCTGGATAATGTTTTTTGCGCCGACATCATAAC
GGTTCTGGCAAATATTCTGAAATGAGCTGTTGACAATTAATCATCCGGCTCGTATAATGTGTGGAATTGT
GAGCGGATAACAATTTCACACAGGAAACAGACCATGGAATTCCCAGACTTTACATCGCCAGGGGTGCTCG
GCATAAGCCGAAGATATCGGTAGAGTTAATATTGAGCAGATCCCCCGGTGAAGGATTTAACCGTGTTATC
TCGTTGGAGATATTCATGGCGTATTTTGGATGATAACGAGGCGCAAAAAATGAAAAAGACAGCTATCGCG
ATTGCAGTGGCACTGGCTGGTTTCGCTACCGTAGCGCAGGCCGCTCCGAAAGATAACACCTGGTACACTG
GTGCTAAACTGGGCTGGTCCCAGTACCATGACACTGGTTTCATCAACAACAATGGCCCGACCCATGAAAA
CCAACTGGGCGCTGGTGCTTTTGGTGGTTACCAGGTTAACCCGTATGTTGGCTTTGAAATGGGTTACGAC
TGGTTAGGTCGTATGCCGTACAAAGGCAGCGTTGAAAACGGTGCATACAAAGCTCAGGGCGTTCAACTGA
CCGCTAAACTGGGTTACCCAATCACTGACGACCTGGACATCTACTGTCGTCTGGGTGGCATGGTATGGCG
TGCAGACACTAAATCCAACGTTTATGGTAAAAACCACGACACCGGCGTTTCTCCGGTCTTCGCTGGCGGT
GTTGAGTACGCGATCACTCCTGAAATCGCTACCCGTCTGGAATACCAGTGGACCAACAACATCGGTGACG
CACACACCTGCGGCACTCGTCCGGACAACGGCATGCTGAGCCTGGGTGTTTCCTACCGTTTCGGTCAGGG
CGAGGCAGCTTAATAAGTTGCTCCGGCTCCAGCTCCGGCACCGGAAGTACAGACCAAGCACTTCACTCTG
AAGTCTGACGTTCTGTTCAACTTCAACAAAGCAACCCTGAAACCGGAAGGTCAGGCTGCTCTGGATCAGC
TGTACAGCCAGCTGAGCAACCTGGATCCGAAAGACGGTTCCGTAGTTGTTCTGGGTTACACCGACCGCAT
CGGTTCTGACGCTTACAACCAGGGTCTGTCCGAGCGCCGTGCTCAGTCTGTTGTTGATTACCTGATCTCC
AAAGGTATCCCGGCAGACAAGATCTCCGCACGTGGTATGGGCGAATCCAACCCGGTTACTGGCAACACCT
CTGACAACGTGAAACAGCGTGCTGCACTGATCGACTGCCTGGCTCCGGATCGTCGCGTAGAGATCGAAGT
TAAAGGTATCAAAGACGTTGTAACTCAGCCGCAGGCTTAATCTAGAGTCGACCTGCAGGCATGCAAGCTT
GGCTGTTTTGGCGGATGAGAGAAGATTTTCAGCCTGATACAGATTAAATCAGAACGCAGAAGCGGTCTGA
TAAAACAGAATTTGCCTGGCGGCAGTAGCGCGGTGGTCCCACCTGACCCCATGCCGAACTCAGAAGTGAA
ACGCCGTAGCGCCGATGGTAGTGTGGGGTCTCCCCATGCGAGAGTAGGGAACTGCCAGGCATCAAATAAA
ACGAAAGGCTCAGTCGAAAGACTGGGCCTTTCGTTTTATCTGTTGTTTGTCGGTGAACGCTCTCCTGAGT
AGGACAAATCCGCCGGGAGCGGATTTGAACGTTGCGAAGCAACGGCCCGGAGGGTGGCGGGCAGGACGCC
CGCCATAAACTGCCAGGCATCAAATTAAGCAGAAGGCCATCCTGACGGATGGCCTTTTTGCGTTTCTACA
AACTCTTTTGTTTATTTTTCTAAATACATTCAAATATGTATCCGCTCATGAGACAATAACCCTGATAAAT
GCTTCAATAATATTGAAAAAGGAAGAGTATGAGTATTCAACATTTCCGTGTCGCCCTTATTCCCTTTTTT
GCGGCATTTTGCCTTCCTGTTTTTGCTCACCCAGAAACGCTGGTGAAAGTAAAAGATGCTGAAGATCAGT
TGGGTGCACGAGTGGGTTACATCGAACTGGATCTCAACAGCGGTAAGATCCTTGAGAGTTTTCGCCCCGA
AGAACGTTTTCCAATGATGAGCACTTTTAAAGTTCTGCTATGTGGCGCGGTATTATCCCGTGTTGACGCC
GGGCAAGAGCAACTCGGTCGCCGCATACACTATTCTCAGAATGACTTGGTTGAGTACTCACCAGTCACAG
AAAAGCATCTTACGGATGGCATGACAGTAAGAGAATTATGCAGTGCTGCCATAACCATGAGTGATAACAC
TGCGGCCAACTTACTTCTGACAACGATCGGAGGACCGAAGGAGCTAACCGCTTTTTTGCACAACATGGGG
GATCATGTAACTCGCCTTGATCGTTGGGAACCGGAGCTGAATGAAGCCATACCAAACGACGAGCGTGACA
CCACGATGCCTGTAGCAATGGCAACAACGTTGCGCAAACTATTAACTGGCGAACTACTTACTCTAGCTTC
CCGGCAACAATTAATAGACTGGATGGAGGCGGATAAAGTTGCAGGACCACTTCTGCGCTCGGCCCTTCCG
GCTGGCTGGTTTATTGCTGATAAATCTGGAGCCGGTGAGCGTGGGTCTCGCGGTATCATTGCAGCACTGG
GGCCAGATGGTAAGCCCTCCCGTATCGTAGTTATCTACACGACGGGGAGTCAGGCAACTATGGATGAACG
AAATAGACAGATCGCTGAGATAGGTGCCTCACTGATTAAGCATTGGTAACTGTCAGACCAAGTTTACTCA
TATATACTTTAGATTGATTTAAAACTTCATTTTTAATTTAAAAGGATCTAGGTGAAGATCCTTTTTGATA
ATCTCATGACCAAAATCCCTTAACGTGAGTTTTCGTTCCACTGAGCGTCAGACCCCGTAGAAAAGATCAA
AGGATCTTCTTGAGATCCTTTTTTTCTGCGCGTAATCTGCTGCTTGCAAACAAAAAAACCACCGCTACCA
GCGGTGGTTTGTTTGCCGGATCAAGAGCTACCAACTCTTTTTCCGAAGGTAACTGGCTTCAGCAGAGCGC
AGATACCAAATACTGTCCTTCTAGTGTAGCCGTAGTTAGGCCACCACTTCAAGAACTCTGTAGCACCGCC
TACATACCTCGCTCTGCTAATCCTGTTACCAGTGGCTGCTGCCAGTGGCGATAAGTCGTGTCTTACCGGG
TTGGACTCAAGACGATAGTTACCGGATAAGGCGCAGCGGTCGGGCTGAACGGGGGGTTCGTGCACACAGC
CCAGCTTGGAGCGAACGACCTACACCGAACTGAGATACCTACAGCGTGAGCTATGAGAAAGCGCCACGCT
TCCCGAAGGGAGAAAGGCGGACAGGTATCCGGTAAGCGGCAGGGTCGGAACAGGAGAGCGCACGAGGGAG
CTTCCAGGGGGAAACGCCTGGTATCTTTATAGTCCTGTCGGGTTTCGCCACCTCTGACTTGAGCGTCGAT
TTTTGTGATGCTCGTCAGGGGGGCGGAGCCTATGGAAAAACGCCAGCAACGCGGCCTTTTTACGGTTCCT
GGCCTTTTGCTGGCCTTTTGCTCACATGTTCTTTCCTGCGTTATCCCCTGATTCTGTGGATAACCGTATT
ACCGCCTTTGAGTGAGCTGATACCGCTCGCCGCAGCCGAACGACCGAGCGCAGCGAGTCAGTGAGCGAGG
AAGCGGAAGAGCGCCTGATGCGGTATTTTCTCCTTACGCATCTGTGCGGTATTTCACACCGCATATGGTG
CACTCTCAGTACAATCTGCTCTGATGCCGCATAGTTAAGCCAGTATACACTCCGCTATCGCTACGTGACT
GGGTCATGGCTGCGCCCCGACACCCGCCAACACCCGCTGACGCGCCCTGACGGGCTTGTCTGCTCCCGGC
ATCCGCTTACAGACAAGCTGTGACCGTCTCCGGGAGCTGCATGTGTCAGAGGTTTTCACCGTCATCACCG
AAACGCGCGAGGCAGCAGATCAATTCGCGCGCGAAGGCGAAGCGGCATGCATTTACGTTGACACCATCGA
ATGGTGCAAAACCTTTCGCGGTATGGCATGATAGCGCCCGGAAGAGAGTCAATTCAGGGTGGTGAATGTG
AAACCAGTAACGTTATACGATGTCGCAGAGTATGCCGGTGTCTCTTATCAGACCGTTTCCCGCGTGGTGA
ACCAGGCCAGCCACGTTTCTGCGAAAACGCGGGAAAAAGTGGAAGCGGCGATGGCGGAGCTGAATTACAT
TCCCAACCGCGTGGCACAACAACTGGCGGGCAAACAGTCGTTGCTGATTGGCGTTGCCACCTCCAGTCTG
GCCCTGCACGCGCCGTCGCAAATTGTCGCGGCGATTAAATCTCGCGCCGATCAACTGGGTGCCAGCGTGG
TGGTGTCGATGGTAGAACGAAGCGGCGTCGAAGCCTGTAAAGCGGCGGTGCACAATCTTCTCGCGCAACG
CGTCAGTGGGCTGATCATTAACTATCCGCTGGATGACCAGGATGCCATTGCTGTGGAAGCTGCCTGCACT
AATGTTCCGGCGTTATTTCTTGATGTCTCTGACCAGACACCCATCAACAGTATTATTTTCTCCCATGAAG
ACGGTACGCGACTGGGCGTGGAGCATCTGGTCGCATTGGGTCACCAGCAAATCGCGCTGTTAGCGGGCCC
ATTAAGTTCTGTCTCGGCGCGTCTGCGTCTGGCTGGCTGGCATAAATATCTCACTCGCAATCAAATTCAG
CCGATAGCGGAACGGGAAGGCGACTGGAGTGCCATGTCCGGTTTTCAACAAACCATGCAAATGCTGAATG
AGGGCATCGTTCCCACTGCGATGCTGGTTGCCAACGATCAGATGGCGCTGGGCGCAATGCGCGCCATTAC
CGAGTCCGGGCTGCGCGTTGGTGCGGATATCTCGGTAGTGGGATACGACGATACCGAAGACAGCTCATGT
TATATCCCGCCGTTAACCACCATCAAACAGGATTTTCGCCTGCTGGGGCAAACCAGCGTGGACCGCTTGC
TGCAACTCTCTCAGGGCCAGGCGGTGAAGGGCAATCAGCTGTTGCCCGTCTCACTGGTGAAAAGAAAAAC
CACCCTGGCGCCCAATACGCAAACCGCCTCTCCCCGCGCGTTGGCCGATTCATTAATGCAGCTGGCACGA
CAGGTTTCCCGACTGGAAAGCGGGCAGTGAGCGCAACGCAATTAATGTAAGTTAGCGCGAATTGATCTGG
TTTGACAGCTTATCATCGACTGCACGGTGCACCAATGCTTCTGGCGTCAGGCAGCCATCGGAAGCTGTGG
TATGGCTGTGCAGGTCGTAAAT
