>Addgene plasmid #119305 | pAL832 | depositor partial sequence | sequence record 225618 | precusor ompA from leader sequence through Asparagine 176
ATGAAAAAGACAGCTATCGCGATTGCAGTGGCACTGGCTGGTTTCGCTACCGTAGCGCAGGCCGCTCCGA
AAGATAACACCTGGTACACTGGTGCTAAACTGGGCTGGTCCCAGTACCATGATACTGGTTTCATCAACAA
CAATGGCCCGACCCATGAAAACCAACTGGGCGCTGGTGCTTTTGGTGGTTACCAGGTTAACCCGTATGTT
GGCTTTGAAATGGGTTACGACTGGTTAGGTCGTATGCCGTACAAAGGCAGCGTTGAAAACGGTGCATACA
AAGCTCAGGGCGTTCAACTGACCGCTAAACTGGGTTACCCAATCACTGACGACCTGGACATCTACTGTCG
TCTGGGTGGCATGGTATGGCGTGCAGACACTAAATCCAACGTTTATGGTAAAAACCACGACACCGGCGTT
TCTCCGGTCTTCGCTGGCGGTGTTGAGTACGCGATCACTCCTGAAATCGCTACCCGTCTGGAATACCAGT
GGACGAACAACATCGGTGACGCACACACCTGCGGCACTCGTCCGGACAACGGCATGCTGAGCCTGGGTGT
TTCCTACCGTTTCGGTCAGGGCGAAGCAGCTTAATAAGTTGCTCCGGC
